Addgene plasmid #134996: pMP416
Purpose: dCas9-m6A Writer. Methylates adenines at local GATC sites. pCAG-dCas9-NLS-3xFLAG-3AC3L linker-EcoDam(N132A)
Depositing lab: Ahmad Khalil. Depositing organization: Boston University Main Campus. Publication: Engineering Epigenetic Regulation Using Synthetic Read-Write Modules. Park M, Patel N, Keung AJ, Khalil AS. Cell. 2019 Jan 10;176(1-2):227-238.e20. doi: 10.1016/j.cell.2018.11.002. Epub 2018 Dec 6. PubMed 30528434.
Backbone
  Vector backbone: MSP2638
  Backbone manufacturer: Keith Joung Lab
  Total vector size (bp): 9990
  Vector type: Mammalian Expression, Synthetic Biology
  Selectable markers: Puromycin
Growth in bacteria
  Bacterial resistance: Ampicillin, 100 μg/mL
  Growth temperature: 37°C
  Growth strain: DH5alpha
  Copy number: Unknown
Gene/Insert
  Gene/Insert name: pCAG-dCas9-NLS-3xFLAG-3AC3L linker-EcoDam(N132A)
  Species: Synthetic
  Tag / fusion protein: dCas9 (N terminal on insert); 3xFLAG; E coli Dam(N132A)
Terms and licenses: Academic/Nonprofit Terms; Industry Terms: Not Available to Industry
How to cite: pMP416 was a gift from Ahmad Khalil (Addgene plasmid # 134996 ; http://n2t.net/addgene:134996 ; RRID:Addgene_134996)
