[The description below was written by a language model from this plasmid's Addgene catalogue record and pLannotate feature annotations shown in this document.]
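Description:
pMP416 is a mammalian expression plasmid of about 10 kb, built on the MSP2638 backbone, that encodes a programmable "m6A writer" for synthetic epigenetics. It is propagated in E. coli through a high-copy ColE1/pUC-type origin with ampicillin selection from the AmpR (β-lactamase) gene. The catalogue entry lists puromycin as a mammalian selectable marker, but neither annotated sequence record shows a puromycin resistance gene. Only a fragment of the SV40 promoter, the SV40 origin and an SV40 poly(A) signal sit in the region where such a cassette would normally be, so that field should be treated with caution. Remnants of lac promoter/operator and lacI sequences are backbone carry-over.

The payload is a single fusion protein driven by the CAG promoter, which combines the CMV enhancer, the chicken β-actin promoter and a chimeric intron for strong constitutive expression. Transcription terminates at a rabbit β-globin polyadenylation signal. The short "HBB" match just upstream of that signal is most likely part of the same globin 3′ region rather than a coding element. The open reading frame runs from catalytically dead Streptococcus pyogenes Cas9 through a nuclear localization signal, a 3xFLAG epitope and a "3AC3L" linker to E. coli Dam methyltransferase carrying the N132A substitution. The annotation tool labels the Cas9 segment as the VQR PAM variant. This may reflect only the closest database match, and the catalogue simply describes it as dCas9.

When co-expressed with a guide RNA supplied separately, dCas9 carries the Dam domain to a chosen locus, where it methylates adenines in nearby GATC sites. This deposits an N6-methyladenine mark as part of an engineered read-write epigenetic regulatory system. The FLAG tag allows detection of the fusion protein.
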