Features (pLannotate 1.2.2; 20 found; start..end, strand, type, name):
      4..383     +  enhancer       CMV enhancer: human cytomegalovirus immediate early enhancer
    386..661     +  promoter       chicken β-actin promoter: No description available
    662..1670    +  intron         chimeric intron: chimera between introns from chicken β-actin and rabbit β-globin
   1719..1755    +  misc_feature   MCS (fragment): multiple cloning site
   1769..5872    +  CDS            Cas9 VQR: Streptococcus pyogenes Cas9 endonuclease with the D1135V/R1335Q/T1337R mutations has an altered recognition specificity for the protospacer adjacent motif (PAM) (Kleinstiver et al., 2015)
   5906..5971    +  CDS            3xFLAG: three tandem FLAG® epitope tags, followed by an enterokinase cleavage site
   6095..6925    +  CDS            dam: DMA_ECOLI - Experimental evidence at protein level: Swiss-Prot protein existence level 1. Methylates DNA within the sequence GATC and protects the DNA from cleavage by the restriction endonuclease MboI. Although it shares sequence specificity with a number of type II restriction endonucleases and methylases, it is thought to act in postreplication mismatch repair rather than as a part of a restriction modification system. May also play a role in DNA replication. From Escherichia coli (strain K12).
   6937..7008    +  CDS            HBB (fragment): HBB_PONPY - Experimental evidence at transcript level: Swiss-Prot protein existence level 2. Involved in oxygen transport from the lung to the various peripheral tissues. From Pongo pygmaeus (Bornean orangutan).
   7079..7134    +  polyA_signal   β-globin poly(A) signal: rabbit β-globin polyadenylation signal (Gil and Proudfoot, 1987)
   7517..7533    -  protein_bind   lac operator: The lac repressor binds to the lac operator to inhibit transcription in E. coli. This inhibition can be relieved by adding lactose or isopropyl-β-D-thiogalactopyranoside (IPTG). lac repressor encoded by lacI
   7541..7571    -  promoter       lac promoter: promoter for the E. coli lac operon
   7586..7607    -  protein_bind   CAP binding site: CAP binding activates transcription in the presence of cAMP. E. coli catabolite activator protein
   7620..7659    -  CDS            lacI (fragment): lac repressor; lacI; The lac repressor binds to the lac operator to inhibit transcription in E. coli. This inhibition can be relieved by adding lactose or isopropyl-β-D-thiogalactopyranoside (IPTG).
   7666..7688    +  promoter       SV40 promoter (fragment): SV40 enhancer and early promoter
   7712..7847    +  rep_origin     SV40 ori: SV40 origin of replication
   7867..8001    +  polyA_signal   SV40 poly(A) signal: SV40 polyadenylation signal
   8003..8057    -  CDS            lacI (fragment): lac repressor; lacI; The lac repressor binds to the lac operator to inhibit transcription in E. coli. This inhibition can be relieved by adding lactose or isopropyl-β-D-thiogalactopyranoside (IPTG).
   8240..8828    -  rep_origin     ori: high-copy-number ColE1/pMB1/pBR322/pUC origin of replication
   8999..9859    -  CDS            AmpR: β-lactamase; bla; confers resistance to ampicillin, carbenicillin, and related antibiotics
   9860..9964    -  promoter       AmpR promoter: bla
>Addgene plasmid #134996 | pMP416 | depositor full sequence | sequence record 259366 | pMP416 sequence 9990 bps
GTCGACATTGATTATTGACTAGTTATTAATAGTAATCAATTACGGGGTCATTAGTTCATAGCCCATATAT
GGAGTTCCGCGTTACATAACTTACGGTAAATGGCCCGCCTGGCTGACCGCCCAACGACCCCCGCCCATTG
ACGTCAATAATGACGTATGTTCCCATAGTAACGCCAATAGGGACTTTCCATTGACGTCAATGGGTGGACT
ATTTACGGTAAACTGCCCACTTGGCAGTACATCAAGTGTATCATATGCCAAGTACGCCCCCTATTGACGT
CAATGACGGTAAATGGCCCGCCTGGCATTATGCCCAGTACATGACCTTATGGGACTTTCCTACTTGGCAG
TACATCTACGTATTAGTCATCGCTATTACCATGGGTCGAGGTGAGCCCCACGTTCTGCTTCACTCTCCCC
ATCTCCCCCCCCTCCCCACCCCCAATTTTGTATTTATTTATTTTTTAATTATTTTGTGCAGCGATGGGGG
CGGGGGGGGGGGGGGCGCGCGCCAGGCGGGGCGGGGCGGGGCGAGGGGCGGGGCGGGGCGAGGCGGAGAG
GTGCGGCGGCAGCCAATCAGAGCGGCGCGCTCCGAAAGTTTCCTTTTATGGCGAGGCGGCGGCGGCGGCG
GCCCTATAAAAAGCGAAGCGCGCGGCGGGCGGGAGTCGCTGCGTTGCCTTCGCCCCGTGCCCCGCTCCGC
GCCGCCTCGCGCCGCCCGCCCCGGCTCTGACTGACCGCGTTACTCCCACAGGTGAGCGGGCGGGACGGCC
CTTCTCCTCCGGGCTGTAATTAGCGCTTGGTTTAATGACGGCTCGTTTCTTTTCTGTGGCTGCGTGAAAG
CCTTAAAGGGCTCCGGGAGGGCCCTTTGTGCGGGGGGGAGCGGCTCGGGGGGTGCGTGCGTGTGTGTGTG
CGTGGGGAGCGCCGCGTGCGGCCCGCGCTGCCCGGCGGCTGTGAGCGCTGCGGGCGCGGCGCGGGGCTTT
GTGCGCTCCGCGTGTGCGCGAGGGGAGCGCGGCCGGGGGCGGTGCCCCGCGGTGCGGGGGGGCTGCGAGG
GGAACAAAGGCTGCGTGCGGGGTGTGTGCGTGGGGGGGTGAGCAGGGGGTGTGGGCGCGGCGGTCGGGCT
GTAACCCCCCCCTGCACCCCCCTCCCCGAGTTGCTGAGCACGGCCCGGCTTCGGGTGCGGGGCTCCGTGC
GGGGCGTGGCGCGGGGCTCGCCGTGCCGGGCGGGGGGTGGCGGCAGGTGGGGGTGCCGGGCGGGGCGGGG
CCGCCTCGGGCCGGGGAGGGCTCGGGGGAGGGGCGCGGCGGCCCCGGAGCGCCGGCGGCTGTCGAGGCGC
GGCGAGCCGCAGCCATTGCCTTTTATGGTAATCGTGCGAGAGGGCGCAGGGACTTCCTTTGTCCCAAATC
TGGCGGAGCCGAAATCTGGGAGGCGCCGCCGCACCCCCTCTAGCGGGCGCGGGCGAAGCGGTGCGGCGCC
GGCAGGAAGGAAATGGGCGGGGAGGGCCTTCGTGCGTCGCCGCGCCGCCGTCCCCTTCTCCATCTCCAGC
CTCGGGGCTGCCGCAGGGGGACGGCTGCCTTCGGGGGGGACGGGGCAGGGCGGGGTTCGGCTTCTGGCGT
GTGACCGGCGGCTCTAGAGCCTCTGCTAACCATGTTCATGCCTTCTTCTTTTTCCTACAGCTCCTGGGCA
ACGTGCTGGTTATTGTGCTGTCTCATCATTTTGGCAAAGAATTCTGCAGTCGACGGTACCGCGGGCCCGG
GATCCACCGGTCGCCACCATGGATAAAAAGTATTCTATTGGTTTAGCCATCGGCACTAATTCCGTTGGAT
GGGCTGTCATAACCGATGAATACAAAGTACCTTCAAAGAAATTTAAGGTGTTGGGGAACACAGACCGTCA
TTCGATTAAAAAGAATCTTATCGGTGCCCTCCTATTCGATAGTGGCGAAACGGCAGAGGCGACTCGCCTG
AAACGAACCGCTCGGAGAAGGTATACACGTCGCAAGAACCGAATATGTTACTTACAAGAAATTTTTAGCA
ATGAGATGGCCAAAGTTGACGATTCTTTCTTTCACCGTTTGGAAGAGTCCTTCCTTGTCGAAGAGGACAA
GAAACATGAACGGCACCCCATCTTTGGAAACATAGTAGATGAGGTGGCATATCATGAAAAGTACCCAACG
ATTTATCACCTCAGAAAAAAGCTAGTTGACTCAACTGATAAAGCGGACCTGAGGTTAATCTACTTGGCTC
TTGCCCATATGATAAAGTTCCGTGGGCACTTTCTCATTGAGGGTGATCTAAATCCGGACAACTCGGATGT
CGACAAACTGTTCATCCAGTTAGTACAAACCTATAATCAGTTGTTTGAAGAGAACCCTATAAATGCAAGT
GGCGTGGATGCGAAGGCTATTCTTAGCGCCCGCCTCTCTAAATCCCGACGGCTAGAAAACCTGATCGCAC
AATTACCCGGAGAGAAGAAAAATGGGTTGTTCGGTAACCTTATAGCGCTCTCACTAGGCCTGACACCAAA
TTTTAAGTCGAACTTCGACTTAGCTGAAGATGCCAAATTGCAGCTTAGTAAGGACACGTACGATGACGAT
CTCGACAATCTACTGGCACAAATTGGAGATCAGTATGCGGACTTATTTTTGGCTGCCAAAAACCTTAGCG
ATGCAATCCTCCTATCTGACATACTGAGAGTTAATACTGAGATTACCAAGGCGCCGTTATCCGCTTCAAT
GATCAAAAGGTACGATGAACATCACCAAGACTTGACACTTCTCAAGGCCCTAGTCCGTCAGCAACTGCCT
GAGAAATATAAGGAAATATTCTTTGATCAGTCGAAAAACGGGTACGCAGGTTATATTGACGGCGGAGCGA
GTCAAGAGGAATTCTACAAGTTTATCAAACCCATATTAGAGAAGATGGATGGGACGGAAGAGTTGCTTGT
AAAACTCAATCGCGAAGATCTACTGCGAAAGCAGCGGACTTTCGACAACGGTAGCATTCCACATCAAATC
CACTTAGGCGAATTGCATGCTATACTTAGAAGGCAGGAGGATTTTTATCCGTTCCTCAAAGACAATCGTG
AAAAGATTGAGAAAATCCTAACCTTTCGCATACCTTACTATGTGGGACCCCTGGCCCGAGGGAACTCTCG
GTTCGCATGGATGACAAGAAAGTCCGAAGAAACGATTACTCCATGGAATTTTGAGGAAGTTGTCGATAAA
GGTGCGTCAGCTCAATCGTTCATCGAGAGGATGACCAACTTTGACAAGAATTTACCGAACGAAAAAGTAT
TGCCTAAGCACAGTTTACTTTACGAGTATTTCACAGTGTACAATGAACTCACGAAAGTTAAGTATGTCAC
TGAGGGCATGCGTAAACCCGCCTTTCTAAGCGGAGAACAGAAGAAAGCAATAGTAGATCTGTTATTCAAG
ACCAACCGCAAAGTGACAGTTAAGCAATTGAAAGAGGACTACTTTAAGAAAATTGAATGCTTCGATTCTG
TCGAGATCTCCGGGGTAGAAGATCGATTTAATGCGTCACTTGGTACGTATCATGACCTCCTAAAGATAAT
TAAAGATAAGGACTTCCTGGATAACGAAGAGAATGAAGATATCTTAGAAGATATAGTGTTGACTCTTACC
CTCTTTGAAGATCGGGAAATGATTGAGGAAAGACTAAAAACATACGCTCACCTGTTCGACGATAAGGTTA
TGAAACAGTTAAAGAGGCGTCGCTATACGGGCTGGGGACGATTGTCGCGGAAACTTATCAACGGGATAAG
AGACAAGCAAAGTGGTAAAACTATTCTCGATTTTCTAAAGAGCGACGGCTTCGCCAATAGGAACTTTATG
CAGCTGATCCATGATGACTCTTTAACCTTCAAAGAGGATATACAAAAGGCACAGGTTTCCGGACAAGGGG
ACTCATTGCACGAACATATTGCGAATCTTGCTGGTTCGCCAGCCATCAAAAAGGGCATACTCCAGACAGT
CAAAGTAGTGGATGAGCTAGTTAAGGTCATGGGACGTCACAAACCGGAAAACATTGTAATCGAGATGGCA
CGCGAAAATCAAACGACTCAGAAGGGGCAAAAAAACAGTCGAGAGCGGATGAAGAGAATAGAAGAGGGTA
TTAAAGAACTGGGCAGCCAGATCTTAAAGGAGCATCCTGTGGAAAATACCCAATTGCAGAACGAGAAACT
TTACCTCTATTACCTACAAAATGGAAGGGACATGTATGTTGATCAGGAACTGGACATAAACCGTTTATCT
GATTACGACGTCGATGCCATTGTACCCCAATCCTTTTTGAAGGACGATTCAATCGACAATAAAGTGCTTA
CACGCTCGGATAAGAACCGAGGGAAAAGTGACAATGTTCCAAGCGAGGAAGTCGTAAAGAAAATGAAGAA
CTATTGGCGGCAGCTCCTAAATGCGAAACTGATAACGCAAAGAAAGTTCGATAACTTAACTAAAGCTGAG
AGGGGTGGCTTGTCTGAACTTGACAAGGCCGGATTTATTAAACGTCAGCTCGTGGAAACCCGCCAAATCA
CAAAGCATGTTGCACAGATACTAGATTCCCGAATGAATACGAAATACGACGAGAACGATAAGCTGATTCG
GGAAGTCAAAGTAATCACTTTAAAGTCAAAATTGGTGTCGGACTTCAGAAAGGATTTTCAATTCTATAAA
GTTAGGGAGATAAATAACTACCACCATGCGCACGACGCTTATCTTAATGCCGTCGTAGGGACCGCACTCA
TTAAGAAATACCCGAAGCTAGAAAGTGAGTTTGTGTATGGTGATTACAAAGTTTATGACGTCCGTAAGAT
GATCGCGAAAAGCGAACAGGAGATAGGCAAGGCTACAGCCAAATACTTCTTTTATTCTAACATTATGAAT
TTCTTTAAGACGGAAATCACTCTGGCAAACGGAGAGATACGCAAACGACCTTTAATTGAAACCAATGGGG
AGACAGGTGAAATCGTATGGGATAAGGGCCGGGACTTCGCGACGGTGAGAAAAGTTTTGTCCATGCCCCA
AGTCAACATAGTAAAGAAAACTGAGGTGCAGACCGGAGGGTTTTCAAAGGAATCGATTCTTCCAAAAAGG
AATAGTGATAAGCTCATCGCTCGTAAAAAGGACTGGGACCCGAAAAAGTACGGTGGCTTCGATAGCCCTA
CAGTTGCCTATTCTGTCCTAGTAGTGGCAAAAGTTGAGAAGGGAAAATCCAAGAAACTGAAGTCAGTCAA
AGAATTATTGGGGATAACGATTATGGAGCGCTCGTCTTTTGAAAAGAACCCCATCGACTTCCTTGAGGCG
AAAGGTTACAAGGAAGTAAAAAAGGATCTCATAATTAAACTACCAAAGTATAGTCTGTTTGAGTTAGAAA
ATGGCCGAAAACGGATGTTGGCTAGCGCCGGAGAGCTTCAAAAGGGGAACGAACTCGCACTACCGTCTAA
ATACGTGAATTTCCTGTATTTAGCGTCCCATTACGAGAAGTTGAAAGGTTCACCTGAAGATAACGAACAG
AAGCAACTTTTTGTTGAGCAGCACAAACATTATCTCGACGAAATCATAGAGCAAATTTCGGAATTCAGTA
AGAGAGTCATCCTAGCTGATGCCAATCTGGACAAAGTATTAAGCGCATACAACAAGCACAGGGATAAACC
CATACGTGAGCAGGCGGAAAATATTATCCATTTGTTTACTCTTACCAACCTCGGCGCTCCAGCCGCATTC
AAGTATTTTGACACAACGATAGATCGCAAACGATACACTTCTACCAAGGAGGTGCTAGACGCGACACTGA
TTCACCAATCCATCACGGGATTATATGAAACTCGGATAGATTTGTCACAGCTTGGGGGTGACGGATCCCC
CAAGAAGAAGAGGAAAGTCTCGAGCGACTACAAAGACCATGACGGTGATTATAAAGATCATGACATCGAT
TACAAGGATGACGATGACAAGGCTGCAGGAGGCGGTGGAAGCGGGGGAGAGCTCTCTAGTGGCAATAGCA
ACGCCAACTCCCGGGGCCCCAGTTTTTCCTCCGGACTGGTGCCCCTGTCCCTGAGAGGGTCACATGCCTG
CAGGAAGAAAAATCGCGCTTTTTTGAAGTGGGCAGGGGGCAAGTATCCCCTGCTTGATGATATTAAACGG
CATTTGCCCAAGGGCGAATGTCTGGTTGAGCCTTTTGTAGGTGCCGGGTCGGTGTTTCTCAACACCGACT
TTTCTCGTTATATCCTTGCCGATATCAATAGCGACCTGATCAGTCTCTATAACATTGTGAAGATGCGTAC
TGATGAGTACGTACAGGCCGCACGCGAGCTGTTTGTTCCCGAAACAAATTGCGCCGAGGTTTACTATCAG
TTCCGCGAAGAGTTCAACAAAAGCCAGGATCCGTTCCGTCGGGCGGTACTGTTTTTATATTTGAACCGCT
ACGGTTACAACGGCCTGTGTCGTTACAATCTGCGCGGTGAGTTTGCCGTGCCGTTCGGCCGCTACAAAAA
ACCCTATTTCCCGGAAGCAGAGTTGTATCACTTCGCTGAAAAAGCGCAGAATGCCTTTTTCTATTGTGAG
TCTTACGCCGATAGCATGGCGCGCGCAGATGATGCATCCGTCGTCTATTGCGATCCGCCTTATGCACCGC
TGTCTGCGACCGCCAACTTTACGGCGTATCACACAAACAGTTTTACGCTTGAACAACAAGCGCATCTGGC
GGAGATCGCCGAAGGTCTGGTTGAGCGCCATATTCCAGTGCTGATCTCCAATCACGATACGATGTTAACG
CGTGAGTGGTATCAGCGCGCAAAATTGCATGTCGTCAAAGTTCGACGCAGTATAAGCAGCAACGGCGGCA
CACGTAAAAAGGTGGACGAACTGCTGGCTTTGTACAAACCAGGAGTCGTTTCACCCGCGAAAAAATAAGC
GGCCGCACTCCTCAGGTGCAGGCTGCCTATCAGAAGGTGGTGGCTGGTGTGGCCAATGCCCTGGCTCACA
AATACCACTGAGATCTTTTTCCCTCTGCCAAAAATTATGGGGACATCATGAAGCCCCTTGAGCATCTGAC
TTCTGGCTAATAAAGGAAATTTATTTTCATTGCAATAGTGTGTTGGAATTTTTTGTGTCTCTCACTCGGA
AGGACATATGGGAGGGCAAATCATTTAAAACATCAGAATGAGTATTTGGTTTAGAGTTTGGCAACATATG
CCATATGCTGGCTGCCATGAACAAAGGTGGCTATAAAGAGGTCATCAGTATATGAAACAGCCCCCTGCTG
TCCATTCCTTATTCCATAGAAAAGCCTTGACTTGAGGTTAGATTTTTTTTATATTTTGTTTTGTGTTATT
TTTTTCTTTAACATCCCTAAAATTTTCCTTACATGTTTTACTAGCCAGATTTTTCCTCCTCTCCTGACTA
CTCCCAGTCATAGCTGTCCCTCTTCTCTTATGAAGATCCCTCGACCTGCAGCCCAAGCTTGGCGTAATCA
TGGTCATAGCTGTTTCCTGTGTGAAATTGTTATCCGCTCACAATTCCACACAACATACGAGCCGGAAGCA
TAAAGTGTAAAGCCTGGGGTGCCTAATGAGTGAGCTAACTCACATTAATTGCGTTGCGCTCACTGCCCGC
TTTCCAGTCGGGAAACCTGTCGTGCCAGCGGATCCGCATCTCAATTAGTCAGCAACCATAGTCCCGCCCC
TAACTCCGCCCATCCCGCCCCTAACTCCGCCCAGTTCCGCCCATTCTCCGCCCCATGGCTGACTAATTTT
TTTTATTTATGCAGAGGCCGAGGCCGCCTCGGCCTCTGAGCTATTCCAGAAGTAGTGAGGAGGCTTTTTT
GGAGGCCTAGGCTTTTGCAAAAAGCTAACTTGTTTATTGCAGCTTATAATGGTTACAAATAAAGCAATAG
CATCACAAATTTCACAAATAAAGCATTTTTTTCACTGCATTCTAGTTGTGGTTTGTCCAAACTCATCAAT
GTATCTTATCATGTCTGGATCCGCTGCATTAATGAATCGGCCAACGCGCGGGGAGAGGCGGTTTGCGTAT
TGGGCGCTCTTCCGCTTCCTCGCTCACTGACTCGCTGCGCTCGGTCGTTCGGCTGCGGCGAGCGGTATCA
GCTCACTCAAAGGCGGTAATACGGTTATCCACAGAATCAGGGGATAACGCAGGAAAGAACATGTGAGCAA
AAGGCCAGCAAAAGGCCAGGAACCGTAAAAAGGCCGCGTTGCTGGCGTTTTTCCATAGGCTCCGCCCCCC
TGACGAGCATCACAAAAATCGACGCTCAAGTCAGAGGTGGCGAAACCCGACAGGACTATAAAGATACCAG
GCGTTTCCCCCTGGAAGCTCCCTCGTGCGCTCTCCTGTTCCGACCCTGCCGCTTACCGGATACCTGTCCG
CCTTTCTCCCTTCGGGAAGCGTGGCGCTTTCTCAATGCTCACGCTGTAGGTATCTCAGTTCGGTGTAGGT
CGTTCGCTCCAAGCTGGGCTGTGTGCACGAACCCCCCGTTCAGCCCGACCGCTGCGCCTTATCCGGTAAC
TATCGTCTTGAGTCCAACCCGGTAAGACACGACTTATCGCCACTGGCAGCAGCCACTGGTAACAGGATTA
GCAGAGCGAGGTATGTAGGCGGTGCTACAGAGTTCTTGAAGTGGTGGCCTAACTACGGCTACACTAGAAG
GACAGTATTTGGTATCTGCGCTCTGCTGAAGCCAGTTACCTTCGGAAAAAGAGTTGGTAGCTCTTGATCC
GGCAAACAAACCACCGCTGGTAGCGGTGGTTTTTTTGTTTGCAAGCAGCAGATTACGCGCAGAAAAAAAG
GATCTCAAGAAGATCCTTTGATCTTTTCTACGGGGTCTGACGCTCAGTGGAACGAAAACTCACGTTAAGG
GATTTTGGTCATGAGATTATCAAAAAGGATCTTCACCTAGATCCTTTTAAATTAAAAATGAAGTTTTAAA
TCAATCTAAAGTATATATGAGTAAACTTGGTCTGACAGTTACCAATGCTTAATCAGTGAGGCACCTATCT
CAGCGATCTGTCTATTTCGTTCATCCATAGTTGCCTGACTCCCCGTCGTGTAGATAACTACGATACGGGA
GGGCTTACCATCTGGCCCCAGTGCTGCAATGATACCGCGAGACCCACGCTCACCGGCTCCAGATTTATCA
GCAATAAACCAGCCAGCCGGAAGGGCCGAGCGCAGAAGTGGTCCTGCAACTTTATCCGCCTCCATCCAGT
CTATTAATTGTTGCCGGGAAGCTAGAGTAAGTAGTTCGCCAGTTAATAGTTTGCGCAACGTTGTTGCCAT
TGCTACAGGCATCGTGGTGTCACGCTCGTCGTTTGGTATGGCTTCATTCAGCTCCGGTTCCCAACGATCA
AGGCGAGTTACATGATCCCCCATGTTGTGCAAAAAAGCGGTTAGCTCCTTCGGTCCTCCGATCGTTGTCA
GAAGTAAGTTGGCCGCAGTGTTATCACTCATGGTTATGGCAGCACTGCATAATTCTCTTACTGTCATGCC
ATCCGTAAGATGCTTTTCTGTGACTGGTGAGTACTCAACCAAGTCATTCTGAGAATAGTGTATGCGGCGA
CCGAGTTGCTCTTGCCCGGCGTCAATACGGGATAATACCGCGCCACATAGCAGAACTTTAAAAGTGCTCA
TCATTGGAAAACGTTCTTCGGGGCGAAAACTCTCAAGGATCTTACCGCTGTTGAGATCCAGTTCGATGTA
ACCCACTCGTGCACCCAACTGATCTTCAGCATCTTTTACTTTCACCAGCGTTTCTGGGTGAGCAAAAACA
GGAAGGCAAAATGCCGCAAAAAAGGGAATAAGGGCGACACGGAAATGTTGAATACTCATACTCTTCCTTT
TTCAATATTATTGAAGCATTTATCAGGGTTATTGTCTCATGAGCGGATACATATTTGAATGTATTTAGAA
AAATAAACAAATAGGGGTTCCGCGCACATTTCCCCGAAAAGTGCCACCTG
