Features (pLannotate 1.2.2; 20 found; start..end, strand, type, name):
      4..383     +  enhancer       CMV enhancer: human cytomegalovirus immediate early enhancer
    385..658     +  promoter       chicken β-actin promoter: No description available
    659..1675    +  intron         chimeric intron: chimera between introns from chicken β-actin and rabbit β-globin
   1724..1760    +  misc_feature   MCS (fragment): multiple cloning site
   1774..5877    +  CDS            Cas9 VQR: Streptococcus pyogenes Cas9 endonuclease with the D1135V/R1335Q/T1337R mutations has an altered recognition specificity for the protospacer adjacent motif (PAM) (Kleinstiver et al., 2015)
   5911..5976    +  CDS            3xFLAG: three tandem FLAG® epitope tags, followed by an enterokinase cleavage site
   6100..6930    +  CDS            dam: DMA_ECOLI - Experimental evidence at protein level: Swiss-Prot protein existence level 1. Methylates DNA within the sequence GATC and protects the DNA from cleavage by the restriction endonuclease MboI. Although it shares sequence specificity with a number of type II restriction endonucleases and methylases, it is thought to act in postreplication mismatch repair rather than as a part of a restriction modification system. May also play a role in DNA replication. From Escherichia coli (strain K12).
   6942..7013    +  CDS            HBB (fragment): HBB_PONPY - Experimental evidence at transcript level: Swiss-Prot protein existence level 2. Involved in oxygen transport from the lung to the various peripheral tissues. From Pongo pygmaeus (Bornean orangutan).
   7084..7139    +  polyA_signal   β-globin poly(A) signal: rabbit β-globin polyadenylation signal (Gil and Proudfoot, 1987)
   7524..7540    -  protein_bind   lac operator: The lac repressor binds to the lac operator to inhibit transcription in E. coli. This inhibition can be relieved by adding lactose or isopropyl-β-D-thiogalactopyranoside (IPTG). lac repressor encoded by lacI
   7548..7578    -  promoter       lac promoter: promoter for the E. coli lac operon
   7593..7614    -  protein_bind   CAP binding site: CAP binding activates transcription in the presence of cAMP. E. coli catabolite activator protein
   7627..7666    -  CDS            lacI (fragment): lac repressor; lacI; The lac repressor binds to the lac operator to inhibit transcription in E. coli. This inhibition can be relieved by adding lactose or isopropyl-β-D-thiogalactopyranoside (IPTG).
   7673..7695    +  promoter       SV40 promoter (fragment): SV40 enhancer and early promoter
   7719..7854    +  rep_origin     SV40 ori: SV40 origin of replication
   7874..8008    +  polyA_signal   SV40 poly(A) signal: SV40 polyadenylation signal
   8010..8064    -  CDS            lacI (fragment): lac repressor; lacI; The lac repressor binds to the lac operator to inhibit transcription in E. coli. This inhibition can be relieved by adding lactose or isopropyl-β-D-thiogalactopyranoside (IPTG).
   8247..8835    -  rep_origin     ori: high-copy-number ColE1/pMB1/pBR322/pUC origin of replication
   9006..9866    -  CDS            AmpR: β-lactamase; bla; confers resistance to ampicillin, carbenicillin, and related antibiotics
   9867..9971    -  promoter       AmpR promoter: bla
>Addgene plasmid #134996 | pMP416 | addgene full sequence | sequence record 267931 | Addgene NGS Result
GTCGACATTGATTATTGACTAGTTATTAATAGTAATCAATTACGGGGTCATTAGTTCATAGCCCATATAT
GGAGTTCCGCGTTACATAACTTACGGTAAATGGCCCGCCTGGCTGACCGCCCAACGACCCCCGCCCATTG
ACGTCAATAATGACGTATGTTCCCATAGTAACGCCAATAGGGACTTTCCATTGACGTCAATGGGTGGAGT
ATTTACGGTAAACTGCCCACTTGGCAGTACATCAAGTGTATCATATGCCAAGTACGCCCCCTATTGACGT
CAATGACGGTAAATGGCCCGCCTGGCATTATGCCCAGTACATGACCTTATGGGACTTTCCTACTTGGCAG
TACATCTACGTATTAGTCATCGCTATTACCATGGTCGAGGTGAGCCCCACGTTCTGCTTCACTCTCCCCA
TCTCCCCCCCCTCCCCACCCCCAATTTTGTATTTATTTATTTTTTAATTATTTTGTGCAGCGATGGGGGC
GGGGGGGGGGGGCGCGCGCCAGGCGGGGCGGGGCGGGGCGAGGGGCGGGGCGGGGCGAGGCGGAGAGGTG
CGGCGGCAGCCAATCAGAGCGGCGCGCTCCGAAAGTTTCCTTTTATGGCGAGGCGGCGGCGGCGGCGGCC
CTATAAAAAGCGAAGCGCGCGGCGGGCGGGAGTCGCTGCGCGCTGCCTTCGCCCCGTGCCCCGCTCCGCC
GCCGCCTCGCGCCGCCCGCCCCGGCTCTGACTGACCGCGTTACTCCCACAGGTGAGCGGGCGGGACGGCC
CTTCTCCTCCGGGCTGTAATTAGCGCTTGGTTTAATGACGGCTTGTTTCTTTTCTGTGGCTGCGTGAAAG
CCTTGAGGGGCTCCGGGAGGGCCCTTTGTGCGGGGGGAGCGGCTCGGGGGGTGCGTGCGTGTGTGTGTGC
GTGGGGAGCGCCGCGTGCGGCTCCGCGCTGCCCGGCGGCTGTGAGCGCTGCGGGCGCGGCGCGGGGCTTT
GTGCGCTCCGCAGTGTGCGCGAGGGGAGCGCGGCCGGGGGCGGTGCCCCGCGGTGCGGGGGGGGCTGCGA
GGGGAACAAAGGCTGCGTGCGGGGTGTGTGCGTGGGGGGGTGAGCAGGGGGTGTGGGCGCGTCGGTCGGG
CTGCAACCCCCCCTGCACCCCCCTCCCCGAGTTGCTGAGCACGGCCCGGCTTCGGGTGCGGGGCTCCGTA
CGGGGCGTGGCGCGGGGCTCGCCGTGCCGGGCGGGGGGTGGCGGCAGGTGGGGGTGCCGGGCGGGGCGGG
GCCGCCTCGGGCCGGGGAGGGCTCGGGGGAGGGGCGCGGCGGCCCCCGGAGCGCCGGCGGCTGTCGAGGC
GCGGCGAGCCGCAGCCATTGCCTTTTATGGTAATCGTGCGAGAGGGCGCAGGGACTTCCTTTGTCCCAAA
TCTGTGCGGAGCCGAAATCTGGGAGGCGCCGCCGCACCCCCTCTAGCGGGCGCGGGGCGAAGCGGTGCGG
CGCCGGCAGGAAGGAAATGGGCGGGGAGGGCCTTCGTGCGTCGCCGCGCCGCCGTCCCCTTCTCCCTCTC
CAGCCTCGGGGCTGTCCGCGGGGGGACGGCTGCCTTCGGGGGGGACGGGGCAGGGCGGGGTTCGGCTTCT
GGCGTGTGACCGGCGGCTCTAGAGCCTCTGCTAACCATGTTCATGCCTTCTTCTTTTTCCTACAGCTCCT
GGGCAACGTGCTGGTTATTGTGCTGTCTCATCATTTTGGCAAAGAATTCTGCAGTCGACGGTACCGCGGG
CCCGGGATCCACCGGTCGCCACCATGGATAAAAAGTATTCTATTGGTTTAGCCATCGGCACTAATTCCGT
TGGATGGGCTGTCATAACCGATGAATACAAAGTACCTTCAAAGAAATTTAAGGTGTTGGGGAACACAGAC
CGTCATTCGATTAAAAAGAATCTTATCGGTGCCCTCCTATTCGATAGTGGCGAAACGGCAGAGGCGACTC
GCCTGAAACGAACCGCTCGGAGAAGGTATACACGTCGCAAGAACCGAATATGTTACTTACAAGAAATTTT
TAGCAATGAGATGGCCAAAGTTGACGATTCTTTCTTTCACCGTTTGGAAGAGTCCTTCCTTGTCGAAGAG
GACAAGAAACATGAACGGCACCCCATCTTTGGAAACATAGTAGATGAGGTGGCATATCATGAAAAGTACC
CAACGATTTATCACCTCAGAAAAAAGCTAGTTGACTCAACTGATAAAGCGGACCTGAGGTTAATCTACTT
GGCTCTTGCCCATATGATAAAGTTCCGTGGGCACTTTCTCATTGAGGGTGATCTAAATCCGGACAACTCG
GATGTCGACAAACTGTTCATCCAGTTAGTACAAACCTATAATCAGTTGTTTGAAGAGAACCCTATAAATG
CAAGTGGCGTGGATGCGAAGGCTATTCTTAGCGCCCGCCTCTCTAAATCCCGACGGCTAGAAAACCTGAT
CGCACAATTACCCGGAGAGAAGAAAAATGGGTTGTTCGGTAACCTTATAGCGCTCTCACTAGGCCTGACA
CCAAATTTTAAGTCGAACTTCGACTTAGCTGAAGATGCCAAATTGCAGCTTAGTAAGGACACGTACGATG
ACGATCTCGACAATCTACTGGCACAAATTGGAGATCAGTATGCGGACTTATTTTTGGCTGCCAAAAACCT
TAGCGATGCAATCCTCCTATCTGACATACTGAGAGTTAATACTGAGATTACCAAGGCGCCGTTATCCGCT
TCAATGATCAAAAGGTACGATGAACATCACCAAGACTTGACACTTCTCAAGGCCCTAGTCCGTCAGCAAC
TGCCTGAGAAATATAAGGAAATATTCTTTGATCAGTCGAAAAACGGGTACGCAGGTTATATTGACGGCGG
AGCGAGTCAAGAGGAATTCTACAAGTTTATCAAACCCATATTAGAGAAGATGGATGGGACGGAAGAGTTG
CTTGTAAAACTCAATCGCGAAGATCTACTGCGAAAGCAGCGGACTTTCGACAACGGTAGCATTCCACATC
AAATCCACTTAGGCGAATTGCATGCTATACTTAGAAGGCAGGAGGATTTTTATCCGTTCCTCAAAGACAA
TCGTGAAAAGATTGAGAAAATCCTAACCTTTCGCATACCTTACTATGTGGGACCCCTGGCCCGAGGGAAC
TCTCGGTTCGCATGGATGACAAGAAAGTCCGAAGAAACGATTACTCCATGGAATTTTGAGGAAGTTGTCG
ATAAAGGTGCGTCAGCTCAATCGTTCATCGAGAGGATGACCAACTTTGACAAGAATTTACCGAACGAAAA
AGTATTGCCTAAGCACAGTTTACTTTACGAGTATTTCACAGTGTACAATGAACTCACGAAAGTTAAGTAT
GTCACTGAGGGCATGCGTAAACCCGCCTTTCTAAGCGGAGAACAGAAGAAAGCAATAGTAGATCTGTTAT
TCAAGACCAACCGCAAAGTGACAGTTAAGCAATTGAAAGAGGACTACTTTAAGAAAATTGAATGCTTCGA
TTCTGTCGAGATCTCCGGGGTAGAAGATCGATTTAATGCGTCACTTGGTACGTATCATGACCTCCTAAAG
ATAATTAAAGATAAGGACTTCCTGGATAACGAAGAGAATGAAGATATCTTAGAAGATATAGTGTTGACTC
TTACCCTCTTTGAAGATCGGGAAATGATTGAGGAAAGACTAAAAACATACGCTCACCTGTTCGACGATAA
GGTTATGAAACAGTTAAAGAGGCGTCGCTATACGGGCTGGGGACGATTGTCGCGGAAACTTATCAACGGG
ATAAGAGACAAGCAAAGTGGTAAAACTATTCTCGATTTTCTAAAGAGCGACGGCTTCGCCAATAGGAACT
TTATGCAGCTGATCCATGATGACTCTTTAACCTTCAAAGAGGATATACAAAAGGCACAGGTTTCCGGACA
AGGGGACTCATTGCACGAACATATTGCGAATCTTGCTGGTTCGCCAGCCATCAAAAAGGGCATACTCCAG
ACAGTCAAAGTAGTGGATGAGCTAGTTAAGGTCATGGGACGTCACAAACCGGAAAACATTGTAATCGAGA
TGGCACGCGAAAATCAAACGACTCAGAAGGGGCAAAAAAACAGTCGAGAGCGGATGAAGAGAATAGAAGA
GGGTATTAAAGAACTGGGCAGCCAGATCTTAAAGGAGCATCCTGTGGAAAATACCCAATTGCAGAACGAG
AAACTTTACCTCTATTACCTACAAAATGGAAGGGACATGTATGTTGATCAGGAACTGGACATAAACCGTT
TATCTGATTACGACGTCGATGCCATTGTACCCCAATCCTTTTTGAAGGACGATTCAATCGACAATAAAGT
GCTTACACGCTCGGATAAGAACCGAGGGAAAAGTGACAATGTTCCAAGCGAGGAAGTCGTAAAGAAAATG
AAGAACTATTGGCGGCAGCTCCTAAATGCGAAACTGATAACGCAAAGAAAGTTCGATAACTTAACTAAAG
CTGAGAGGGGTGGCTTGTCTGAACTTGACAAGGCCGGATTTATTAAACGTCAGCTCGTGGAAACCCGCCA
AATCACAAAGCATGTTGCACAGATACTAGATTCCCGAATGAATACGAAATACGACGAGAACGATAAGCTG
ATTCGGGAAGTCAAAGTAATCACTTTAAAGTCAAAATTGGTGTCGGACTTCAGAAAGGATTTTCAATTCT
ATAAAGTTAGGGAGATAAATAACTACCACCATGCGCACGACGCTTATCTTAATGCCGTCGTAGGGACCGC
ACTCATTAAGAAATACCCGAAGCTAGAAAGTGAGTTTGTGTATGGTGATTACAAAGTTTATGACGTCCGT
AAGATGATCGCGAAAAGCGAACAGGAGATAGGCAAGGCTACAGCCAAATACTTCTTTTATTCTAACATTA
TGAATTTCTTTAAGACGGAAATCACTCTGGCAAACGGAGAGATACGCAAACGACCTTTAATTGAAACCAA
TGGGGAGACAGGTGAAATCGTATGGGATAAGGGCCGGGACTTCGCGACGGTGAGAAAAGTTTTGTCCATG
CCCCAAGTCAACATAGTAAAGAAAACTGAGGTGCAGACCGGAGGGTTTTCAAAGGAATCGATTCTTCCAA
AAAGGAATAGTGATAAGCTCATCGCTCGTAAAAAGGACTGGGACCCGAAAAAGTACGGTGGCTTCGATAG
CCCTACAGTTGCCTATTCTGTCCTAGTAGTGGCAAAAGTTGAGAAGGGAAAATCCAAGAAACTGAAGTCA
GTCAAAGAATTATTGGGGATAACGATTATGGAGCGCTCGTCTTTTGAAAAGAACCCCATCGACTTCCTTG
AGGCGAAAGGTTACAAGGAAGTAAAAAAGGATCTCATAATTAAACTACCAAAGTATAGTCTGTTTGAGTT
AGAAAATGGCCGAAAACGGATGTTGGCTAGCGCCGGAGAGCTTCAAAAGGGGAACGAACTCGCACTACCG
TCTAAATACGTGAATTTCCTGTATTTAGCGTCCCATTACGAGAAGTTGAAAGGTTCACCTGAAGATAACG
AACAGAAGCAACTTTTTGTTGAGCAGCACAAACATTATCTCGACGAAATCATAGAGCAAATTTCGGAATT
CAGTAAGAGAGTCATCCTAGCTGATGCCAATCTGGACAAAGTATTAAGCGCATACAACAAGCACAGGGAT
AAACCCATACGTGAGCAGGCGGAAAATATTATCCATTTGTTTACTCTTACCAACCTCGGCGCTCCAGCCG
CATTCAAGTATTTTGACACAACGATAGATCGCAAACGATACACTTCTACCAAGGAGGTGCTAGACGCGAC
ACTGATTCACCAATCCATCACGGGATTATATGAAACTCGGATAGATTTGTCACAGCTTGGGGGTGACGGA
TCCCCCAAGAAGAAGAGGAAAGTCTCGAGCGACTACAAAGACCATGACGGTGATTATAAAGATCATGACA
TCGATTACAAGGATGACGATGACAAGGCTGCAGGAGGCGGTGGAAGCGGGGGAGAGCTCTCTAGTGGCAA
TAGCAACGCCAACTCCCGGGGCCCCAGTTTTTCCTCCGGACTGGTGCCCCTGTCCCTGAGAGGGTCACAT
GCCTGCAGGAAGAAAAATCGCGCTTTTTTGAAGTGGGCAGGGGGCAAGTATCCCCTGCTTGATGATATTA
AACGGCATTTGCCCAAGGGCGAATGTCTGGTTGAGCCTTTTGTAGGTGCCGGGTCGGTGTTTCTCAACAC
CGACTTTTCTCGTTATATCCTTGCCGATATCAATAGCGACCTGATCAGTCTCTATAACATTGTGAAGATG
CGTACTGATGAGTACGTACAGGCCGCACGCGAGCTGTTTGTTCCCGAAACAAATTGCGCCGAGGTTTACT
ATCAGTTCCGCGAAGAGTTCAACAAAAGCCAGGATCCGTTCCGTCGGGCGGTACTGTTTTTATATTTGAA
CCGCTACGGTTACAACGGCCTGTGTCGTTACAATCTGCGCGGTGAGTTTGCCGTGCCGTTCGGCCGCTAC
AAAAAACCCTATTTCCCGGAAGCAGAGTTGTATCACTTCGCTGAAAAAGCGCAGAATGCCTTTTTCTATT
GTGAGTCTTACGCCGATAGCATGGCGCGCGCAGATGATGCATCCGTCGTCTATTGCGATCCGCCTTATGC
ACCGCTGTCTGCGACCGCCAACTTTACGGCGTATCACACAAACAGTTTTACGCTTGAACAACAAGCGCAT
CTGGCGGAGATCGCCGAAGGTCTGGTTGAGCGCCATATTCCAGTGCTGATCTCCAATCACGATACGATGT
TAACGCGTGAGTGGTATCAGCGCGCAAAATTGCATGTCGTCAAAGTTCGACGCAGTATAAGCAGCAACGG
CGGCACACGTAAAAAGGTGGACGAACTGCTGGCTTTGTACAAACCAGGAGTCGTTTCACCCGCGAAAAAA
TAAGCGGCCGCACTCCTCAGGTGCAGGCTGCCTATCAGAAGGTGGTGGCTGGTGTGGCCAATGCCCTGGC
TCACAAATACCACTGAGATCTTTTTCCCTCTGCCAAAAATTATGGGGACATCATGAAGCCCCTTGAGCAT
CTGACTTCTGGCTAATAAAGGAAATTTATTTTCATTGCAATAGTGTGTTGGAATTTTTTGTGTCTCTCAC
TCGGAAGGACATATGGGAGGGCAAATCATTTAAAACATCAGAATGAGTATTTGGTTTAGAGTTTGGCAAC
ATATGCCCATATGCTGGCTGCCATGAACAAAGGTTGGCTATAAAGAGGTCATCAGTATATGAAACAGCCC
CCTGCTGTCCATTCCTTATTCCATAGAAAAGCCTTGACTTGAGGTTAGATTTTTTTTATATTTTGTTTTG
TGTTATTTTTTTCTTTAACATCCCTAAAATTTTCCTTACATGTTTTACTAGCCAGATTTTTCCTCCTCTC
CTGACTACTCCCAGTCATAGCTGTCCCTCTTCTCTTATGGAGATCCCTCGACCTGCAGCCCAAGCTTGGC
GTAATCATGGTCATAGCTGTTTCCTGTGTGAAATTGTTATCCGCTCACAATTCCACACAACATACGAGCC
GGAAGCATAAAGTGTAAAGCCTGGGGTGCCTAATGAGTGAGCTAACTCACATTAATTGCGTTGCGCTCAC
TGCCCGCTTTCCAGTCGGGAAACCTGTCGTGCCAGCGGATCCGCATCTCAATTAGTCAGCAACCATAGTC
CCGCCCCTAACTCCGCCCATCCCGCCCCTAACTCCGCCCAGTTCCGCCCATTCTCCGCCCCATGGCTGAC
TAATTTTTTTTATTTATGCAGAGGCCGAGGCCGCCTCGGCCTCTGAGCTATTCCAGAAGTAGTGAGGAGG
CTTTTTTGGAGGCCTAGGCTTTTGCAAAAAGCTAACTTGTTTATTGCAGCTTATAATGGTTACAAATAAA
GCAATAGCATCACAAATTTCACAAATAAAGCATTTTTTTCACTGCATTCTAGTTGTGGTTTGTCCAAACT
CATCAATGTATCTTATCATGTCTGGATCCGCTGCATTAATGAATCGGCCAACGCGCGGGGAGAGGCGGTT
TGCGTATTGGGCGCTCTTCCGCTTCCTCGCTCACTGACTCGCTGCGCTCGGTCGTTCGGCTGCGGCGAGC
GGTATCAGCTCACTCAAAGGCGGTAATACGGTTATCCACAGAATCAGGGGATAACGCAGGAAAGAACATG
TGAGCAAAAGGCCAGCAAAAGGCCAGGAACCGTAAAAAGGCCGCGTTGCTGGCGTTTTTCCATAGGCTCC
GCCCCCCTGACGAGCATCACAAAAATCGACGCTCAAGTCAGAGGTGGCGAAACCCGACAGGACTATAAAG
ATACCAGGCGTTTCCCCCTGGAAGCTCCCTCGTGCGCTCTCCTGTTCCGACCCTGCCGCTTACCGGATAC
CTGTCCGCCTTTCTCCCTTCGGGAAGCGTGGCGCTTTCTCATAGCTCACGCTGTAGGTATCTCAGTTCGG
TGTAGGTCGTTCGCTCCAAGCTGGGCTGTGTGCACGAACCCCCCGTTCAGCCCGACCGCTGCGCCTTATC
CGGTAACTATCGTCTTGAGTCCAACCCGGTAAGACACGACTTATCGCCACTGGCAGCAGCCACTGGTAAC
AGGATTAGCAGAGCGAGGTATGTAGGCGGTGCTACAGAGTTCTTGAAGTGGTGGCCTAACTACGGCTACA
CTAGAAGAACAGTATTTGGTATCTGCGCTCTGCTGAAGCCAGTTACCTTCGGAAAAAGAGTTGGTAGCTC
TTGATCCGGCAAACAAACCACCGCTGGTAGCGGTGGTTTTTTTGTTTGCAAGCAGCAGATTACGCGCAGA
AAAAAAGGATCTCAAGAAGATCCTTTGATCTTTTCTACGGGGTCTGACGCTCAGTGGAACGAAAACTCAC
GTTAAGGGATTTTGGTCATGAGATTATCAAAAAGGATCTTCACCTAGATCCTTTTAAATTAAAAATGAAG
TTTTAAATCAATCTAAAGTATATATGAGTAAACTTGGTCTGACAGTTACCAATGCTTAATCAGTGAGGCA
CCTATCTCAGCGATCTGTCTATTTCGTTCATCCATAGTTGCCTGACTCCCCGTCGTGTAGATAACTACGA
TACGGGAGGGCTTACCATCTGGCCCCAGTGCTGCAATGATACCGCGAGACCCACGCTCACCGGCTCCAGA
TTTATCAGCAATAAACCAGCCAGCCGGAAGGGCCGAGCGCAGAAGTGGTCCTGCAACTTTATCCGCCTCC
ATCCAGTCTATTAATTGTTGCCGGGAAGCTAGAGTAAGTAGTTCGCCAGTTAATAGTTTGCGCAACGTTG
TTGCCATTGCTACAGGCATCGTGGTGTCACGCTCGTCGTTTGGTATGGCTTCATTCAGCTCCGGTTCCCA
ACGATCAAGGCGAGTTACATGATCCCCCATGTTGTGCAAAAAAGCGGTTAGCTCCTTCGGTCCTCCGATC
GTTGTCAGAAGTAAGTTGGCCGCAGTGTTATCACTCATGGTTATGGCAGCACTGCATAATTCTCTTACTG
TCATGCCATCCGTAAGATGCTTTTCTGTGACTGGTGAGTACTCAACCAAGTCATTCTGAGAATAGTGTAT
GCGGCGACCGAGTTGCTCTTGCCCGGCGTCAATACGGGATAATACCGCGCCACATAGCAGAACTTTAAAA
GTGCTCATCATTGGAAAACGTTCTTCGGGGCGAAAACTCTCAAGGATCTTACCGCTGTTGAGATCCAGTT
CGATGTAACCCACTCGTGCACCCAACTGATCTTCAGCATCTTTTACTTTCACCAGCGTTTCTGGGTGAGC
AAAAACAGGAAGGCAAAATGCCGCAAAAAAGGGAATAAGGGCGACACGGAAATGTTGAATACTCATACTC
TTCCTTTTTCAATATTATTGAAGCATTTATCAGGGTTATTGTCTCATGAGCGGATACATATTTGAATGTA
TTTAGAAAAATAAACAAATAGGGGTTCCGCGCACATTTCCCCGAAAAGTGCCACCTGG
